Addgene plasmid #174005: pRNA2
Purpose: Used to generate stable mRNA for heterologous expression experiments (no polyA)
Depositing lab: Stephen Ikeda. Depositing organization: National Institute on Alcohol Abuse & Alcoholism (NIAAA). Publication: A Simple, Highly Efficient Method for Heterologous Expression in Mammalian Primary Neurons Using Cationic Lipid-mediated mRNA Transfection. Williams DJ, Puhl HL, Ikeda SR. Front Neurosci. 2010 Nov 4;4:181. doi: 10.3389/fnins.2010.00181. eCollection 2010. PubMed 21267423.
Backbone
  Vector backbone: pCI
  Backbone manufacturer: Promega
  Backbone size w/o insert (bp): 4000
  Total vector size (bp): 5023
  Modifications to backbone: T7 promoter optimized and multiple cloning sequence heavily modified. Two copies of the human beta-globin 3'UTR added. Ampicillin resistance gene was replaced with Kanamycin.
  Vector type: Mammalian Expression
Growth in bacteria
  Bacterial resistance: Kanamycin, 50 μg/mL
  Growth temperature: 37°C
  Growth strain: DH5alpha
  Copy number: High Copy
Gene/Insert
  Gene/Insert name: eGFP
  Species: Synthetic
  Insert size (bp): 720
  GenBank ID: Cloned from U55762.1
  Promoter: CMV
  Cloning method: Restriction Enzyme; 5′ cloning site NheI (destroyed during cloning); 3′ cloning site NotI (not destroyed)
  Sequencing primers: 5′ CMVfor
Terms and licenses: Academic/Nonprofit Terms; Industry Terms: Not Available to Industry
How to cite: pRNA2 was a gift from Stephen Ikeda (Addgene plasmid # 174005 ; http://n2t.net/addgene:174005 ; RRID:Addgene_174005)
