[The description below was written by a language model from this plasmid's Addgene catalogue record and pLannotate feature annotations shown in this document.]
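Description:
pRNA2 is a 5,023 bp plasmid derived from the Promega pCI mammalian expression backbone. It was re-engineered as a template for producing stable mRNA for heterologous expression experiments, such as lipid-mediated mRNA transfection of primary neurons. It is propagated in E. coli from a high-copy ColE1/pUC-type origin. Selection is with kanamycin, because the original ampicillin resistance gene was replaced by the Tn5 aminoglycoside phosphotransferase (NeoR/KanR), which is driven by the retained bla promoter. An f1 phage origin is also present, along with small remnants of lacZα, bom and rop that are backbone carry-over rather than functional parts.

The expression region begins with the CMV immediate early enhancer and promoter, followed by the pCI chimeric β-globin/immunoglobulin intron. Next come an optimized T7 promoter and a heavily modified multiple cloning site. EGFP (720 bp, mammalian codon-optimized) sits downstream as the insert; it was cloned between an NheI site that was destroyed during cloning and a NotI site that was retained. Immediately after the coding sequence are two tandem copies of the human β-globin 3′UTR, which the automated annotation labels as β-globin poly(A) fragments. These are there to increase the stability of the transcript. An SV40 poly(A) signal lies further downstream.

This layout allows two modes of use. The T7 promoter supports in vitro transcription of an EGFP mRNA carrying the stabilizing globin UTRs. The record notes that no poly(A) tract is encoded in this version, so any tail would have to be added separately. The CMV promoter, in principle, also permits direct expression from transfected DNA in mammalian cells. EGFP serves as a reporter, and the record does not explicitly say whether it is meant to be exchanged for other coding sequences, although the adjacent cloning sites would allow this.
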