Features (pLannotate 1.2.2; 17 found; start..end, strand, type, name):
    140..517     +  enhancer       CMV enhancer: human cytomegalovirus immediate early enhancer
    519..718     +  promoter       CMV promoter: human cytomegalovirus (CMV) immediate early promoter
    857..989     +  intron         chimeric intron: chimera between introns from human β-globin and immunoglobulin heavy chain genes
   1034..1052    +  promoter       T7 promoter: promoter for bacteriophage T7 RNA polymerase
   1075..1155    +  misc_feature   MCS: multiple cloning site
   1163..1882    +  CDS            EGFP: the original enhanced GFP (Yang et al., 1996) mammalian codon-optimized
   1893..2024    +  polyA_signal   β-globin poly(A) (fragment): human β-globin polyadenylation signal
   2030..2162    +  polyA_signal   β-globin poly(A) (fragment): human β-globin polyadenylation signal
   2203..2324    -  polyA_signal   SV40 poly(A) signal: SV40 polyadenylation signal
   2347..2415    -  CDS            large T antigen (fragment): large T antigen from SV40 (simian virus 40)
   2434..2501    +  CDS            lacZα (fragment): LacZα fragment of β-galactosidase; lacZ fragment
   2505..2933    +  rep_origin     f1 ori (sequence partly withheld): f1 bacteriophage origin of replication; arrow indicates direction of (+) strand synthesis
   2961..3060    -  misc_feature   bom (fragment): basis of mobility region from pBR322
   3162..3197    -  CDS            rop (fragment): Rop protein, which maintains plasmids at low copy number; rop
   3292..3396    +  promoter       AmpR promoter: bla
   3397..4191    +  CDS            NeoR/KanR: aminoglycoside phosphotransferase from Tn5; aph(3')-II (or nptII); confers resistance to neomycin, kanamycin, and G418 (Geneticin®)
   4362..4950    +  rep_origin     ori: high-copy-number ColE1/pMB1/pBR322/pUC origin of replication
>Addgene plasmid #174005 | pRNA2 | addgene full sequence | sequence record 340985 | Addgene NGS Result
TCAATATTGGCCATTAGCCATATTATTCATTGGTTATATAGCATAAATCAATATTGGCTATTGGCCATTG
CATACGTTGTATCTATATCATAATATGTACATTTATATTGGCTCATGTCCAATATGACCGCCATGTTGGC
ATTGATTATTGACTAGTTATTAATAGTAATCAATTACGGGGTCATTAGTTCATAGCCCATATATGGAGTT
CCGCGTTACATAACTTACGGTAAATGGCCCGCCTGGCTGACCGCCCAACGACCCCCGCCCATTGACGTCA
ATAATGACGTATGTTCCCATAGTAACGCCAATAGGGACTTTCCATTGACGTCAATGGGTGGAGTATTTAC
GGTAAACTGCCCACTTGGCAGTACATCAAGTGTATCATATGCCAAGTCCGCCCCCTATTGACGTCAATGA
CGGTAAATGGCCCGCCTGGCATTATGCCCAGTACATGACCTTACGGGACTTTCCTACTTGGCAGTACATC
TACGTATTAGTCATCGCTATTACCATGGTGATGCGGTTTTGGCAGTACACCAATGGGCGTGGATAGCGGT
TTGACTCACGGGGATTTCCAAGTCTCCACCCCATTGACGTCAATGGGAGTTTGTTTTGGCACCAAAATCA
ACGGGACTTTCCAAAATGTCGTAATAACCCCGCCCCGTTGACGCAAATGGGCGGTAGGCGTGTACGGTGG
GAGGTCTATATAAGCAGAGCTCGTTTAGTGAACCGTCAGATCACTAGACGCTTTATTGCGGTAGTTTATC
ACAGTTAAATTGCTAACGCAGTCAGTGCTTCTGACACAACAGTCTCGAACTTAAGCTGCAGAAGTTGGTC
GTGAGGCACTGGGCAGGTAAGTATCAAGGTTACAAGACAGGTTTAAGGAGACCAATAGAAACTGGGCTTG
TCGAGACAGAGAAGACTCTTGCGTTTCTGATAGGCACCTATTGGTCTTACTGACATCCACTTTGCCTTTC
TCTCCACAGGTGTCCACTCCCAGTTCAATTACAGCTCTTAAGGCTAGAGTACTTAATACGACTCACTATA
GGGAGAGATATCACGCGTTCTAGAGCTAGCGCTACCGGACTCAGATCTCGAGCTCAAGCTTCGAATTCTG
CAGTCGACGGTACCGCGGGCCCGGGATCCACCGGTCGCCACCATGGTGAGCAAGGGCGAGGAGCTGTTCA
CCGGGGTGGTGCCCATCCTGGTCGAGCTGGACGGCGACGTAAACGGCCACAAGTTCAGCGTGTCCGGCGA
GGGCGAGGGCGATGCCACCTACGGCAAGCTGACCCTGAAGTTCATCTGCACCACCGGCAAGCTGCCCGTG
CCCTGGCCCACCCTCGTGACCACCCTGACCTACGGCGTGCAGTGCTTCAGCCGCTACCCCGACCACATGA
AGCAGCACGACTTCTTCAAGTCCGCCATGCCCGAAGGCTACGTCCAGGAGCGCACCATCTTCTTCAAGGA
CGACGGCAACTACAAGACCCGCGCCGAGGTGAAGTTCGAGGGCGACACCCTGGTGAACCGCATCGAGCTG
AAGGGCATCGACTTCAAGGAGGACGGCAACATCCTGGGGCACAAGCTGGAGTACAACTACAACAGCCACA
ACGTCTATATCATGGCCGACAAGCAGAAGAACGGCATCAAGGTGAACTTCAAGATCCGCCACAACATCGA
GGACGGCAGCGTGCAGCTCGCCGACCACTACCAGCAGAACACCCCCATCGGCGACGGCCCCGTGCTGCTG
CCCGACAACCACTACCTGAGCACCCAGTCCGCCCTGAGCAAAGACCCCAACGAGAAGCGCGATCACATGG
TCCTGCTGGAGTTCGTGACCGCCGCCGGGATCACTCTCGGCATGGACGAGCTGTACAAGTAAAGCGGCCG
CAGCTCGCTTTCTTGCTGTCCAATTTCTATTAAAGGTTCCTTTGTTCCCTAAGTCCAACTACTAAACTGG
GGGATATTATGAAGGGCCTTGAGCATTTGGATTCTGCCTAATAAAAAACATTTATTTTCATTGCGTTTAG
CTCGCTTTCTTGCTGTCCAATTTCTATTAAAGGTTCCTTTGTTCCCTAAGTCCAACTACTAAACTGGGGG
ATATTATGAAGGGCCTTGAGCATTTGGATTCTGCCTAATAAAAAACATTTATTTTCATTGCATTTAAATG
TTTAAACAAACGGCCGCTTCGAGCAGACATGATAAGATACATTGATGAGTTTGGACAAACCACAACTAGA
ATGCAGTGAAAAAAATGCTTTATTTGTGAAATTTGTGATGCTATTGCTTTATTTGTAACCATTATAAGCT
GCAATAAACAAGTTAACAACAACAATTGCATTCATTTTATGTTTCAGGTTCAGGGGGAGATGTGGGAGGT
TTTTTAAAGCAAGTAAAACCTCTACAAATGTGGTAAAATCGATAAGGATCAGGGCTGGCGTAATAGCGAA
GAGGCCCGCACCGATCGCCCTTCCCAACAGTTGCGCAGCCTGAATGGCGAATGG
[124 nt withheld, positions 2505-2628]
C
[91 nt withheld, positions 2630-2720]
A
[49 nt withheld, positions 2722-2770]
CCTTTGACGTTGGAGTCCACGTTCTTT
[37 nt withheld, positions 2798-2834]
ACCCTATCTCGGTCTATTCTTTTGATTTATAAGGGATTTTGCCGATTTCGGCCTATTGGTTAAAAAATGA
GCTGATTTAACAAAAATTTAACGCGAATTTTAACAAAATATTAACGCTTACAATTTCCTGATGCGGTATT
TTCTCCTTACGCATCTGTGCGGTATTTCACACCGCATATGGTGCACTCTCAGTACAATCTGCTCTGATGC
CGCATAGTTAAGCCAGCCCCGACACCCGCCAACACCCGCTGACGCGCCCTGACGGGCTTGTCTGCTCCCG
GCATCCGCTTACAGACAAGCTGTGACCGTCTCCGGGAGCTGCATGTGTCAGAGGTTTTCACCGTCATCAC
CGAAACGCGCGAGACGAAAGGGCCTCGTGATACGCCTATTTTTATAGGTTAATGTCATGATAATAATGGT
TTCTTAGACGTCAGGTGGCACTTTTCGGGGAAATGTGCGCGGAACCCCTATTTGTTTATTTTTCTAAATA
CATTCAAATATGTATCCGCTCATGAGACAATAACCCTGATAAATGCTTCAATAATATTGAAAAAGGAAGA
GTATGATTGAACAAGATGGATTGCACGCAGGTTCTCCGGCCGCTTGGGTGGAGAGGCTATTCGGCTATGA
CTGGGCACAACAGACAATCGGCTGCTCTGATGCCGCCGTGTTCCGGCTGTCAGCGCAGGGGCGCCCGGTT
CTTTTTGTCAAGACCGACCTGTCCGGTGCCCTGAATGAACTGCAAGACGAGGCAGCGCGGCTATCGTGGC
TGGCCACGACGGGCGTTCCTTGCGCAGCTGTGCTCGACGTTGTCACTGAAGCGGGAAGGGACTGGCTGCT
ATTGGGCGAAGTGCCGGGGCAGGATCTCCTGTCATCTCACCTTGCTCCTGCCGAGAAAGTATCCATCATG
GCTGATGCAATGCGGCGGCTGCATACGCTTGATCCGGCTACCTGCCCATTCGACCACCAAGCGAAACATC
GCATCGAGCGAGCACGTACTCGGATGGAAGCCGGTCTTGTCGATCAGGATGATCTGGACGAAGAGCATCA
GGGGCTCGCGCCAGCCGAACTGTTCGCCAGGCTCAAGGCGAGCATGCCCGACGGCGAGGATCTCGTCGTG
ACCCATGGCGATGCCTGCTTGCCGAATATCATGGTGGAAAATGGCCGCTTTTCTGGATTCATCGACTGTG
GCCGGCTGGGTGTGGCGGACCGCTATCAGGACATAGCGTTGGCTACCCGTGATATTGCTGAAGAGCTTGG
CGGCGAATGGGCTGACCGCTTCCTCGTGCTTTACGGTATCGCCGCTCCCGATTCGCAGCGCATCGCCTTC
TATCGCCTTCTTGACGAGTTCTTCTGACTGTCAGACCAAGTTTACTCATATATACTTTAGATTGATTTAA
AACTTCATTTTTAATTTAAAAGGATCTAGGTGAAGATCCTTTTTGATAATCTCATGACCAAAATCCCTTA
ACGTGAGTTTTCGTTCCACTGAGCGTCAGACCCCGTAGAAAAGATCAAAGGATCTTCTTGAGATCCTTTT
TTTCTGCGCGTAATCTGCTGCTTGCAAACAAAAAAACCACCGCTACCAGCGGTGGTTTGTTTGCCGGATC
AAGAGCTACCAACTCTTTTTCCGAAGGTAACTGGCTTCAGCAGAGCGCAGATACCAAATACTGTTCTTCT
AGTGTAGCCGTAGTTAGGCCACCACTTCAAGAACTCTGTAGCACCGCCTACATACCTCGCTCTGCTAATC
CTGTTACCAGTGGCTGCTGCCAGTGGCGATAAGTCGTGTCTTACCGGGTTGGACTCAAGACGATAGTTAC
CGGATAAGGCGCAGCGGTCGGGCTGAACGGGGGGTTCGTGCACACAGCCCAGCTTGGAGCGAACGACCTA
CACCGAACTGAGATACCTACAGCGTGAGCTATGAGAAAGCGCCACGCTTCCCGAAGGGAGAAAGGCGGAC
AGGTATCCGGTAAGCGGCAGGGTCGGAACAGGAGAGCGCACGAGGGAGCTTCCAGGGGGAAACGCCTGGT
ATCTTTATAGTCCTGTCGGGTTTCGCCACCTCTGACTTGAGCGTCGATTTTTGTGATGCTCGTCAGGGGG
GCGGAGCCTATGGAAAAACGCCAGCAACGCGGCCTTTTTACGGTTCCTGGCCTTTTGCTGGCCTTTTGCT
CACATGGCTCGACAGATCA
